Addgene plasmid #172384: CVS-N2c-mCitrine
Purpose: Production of RVdG-CVS-N2c viral vectors for cell-type specific trans-synaptic retrograde labeling.
Depositing lab: Yoav Ben-Simon & Peter Jonas. Depositing organization: Institute of Science and Technology Austria (I.S.T. Austria). Publication: Fast, high-throughput production of improved rabies viral vectors for specific, efficient and versatile transsynaptic retrograde labeling. Sumser A, Joesch M, Jonas P, Ben-Simon Y. Elife. 2022 Aug 30;11:e79848. doi: 10.7554/eLife.79848. PubMed 36040301.
Backbone
  Vector backbone: Rabies CVS N2c(deltaG)
  Backbone manufacturer: Matthias J. Schnell, Thomas Jefferson University
  Backbone size w/o insert (bp): 14070
  Vector type: Neurotropic virus
Growth in bacteria
  Bacterial resistance: Ampicillin, 100 μg/mL
  Growth temperature: 37°C
  Growth strain: NEB Stable
  Copy number: Low Copy
Gene/Insert
  Gene/Insert name: mCitrine
  Species: Other
  Insert size (bp): 720
  Cloning method: Restriction Enzyme; 5′ cloning site XmaI (not destroyed); 3′ cloning site NheI (not destroyed)
  Sequencing primers: 5′ GGAGGTTATCCTCGGGACTGGAATCG; 3′ GCCTCTTGGATGTGAAAAAAACTATTAACATCCCTC
Terms and licenses: Academic/Nonprofit Terms; Industry Terms: Not Available to Industry
Depositor comments: Please visit https://doi.org/10.1101/2021.12.23.474014 for bioRxiv preprint.
How to cite: CVS-N2c-mCitrine was a gift from Yoav Ben-Simon & Peter Jonas (Addgene plasmid # 172384 ; http://n2t.net/addgene:172384 ; RRID:Addgene_172384)
