[The description below was written by a language model from this plasmid's Addgene catalogue record and pLannotate feature annotations shown in this document.]
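Description:
CVS-N2c-mCitrine is a rabies virus genome (rescue) plasmid carrying a cDNA copy of the glycoprotein-deleted CVS-N2c strain, catalogued as a neurotropic virus vector. The annotated sequence of about 14.8 kb contains the viral genes in their native order: nucleoprotein N, phosphoprotein P, matrix protein M and the large polymerase L. The yellow fluorescent protein mCitrine (roughly 720 bp) lies between M and L, in the position normally occupied by the G gene, and was cloned between XmaI and NheI sites that remain intact. There it is expressed as a viral transcription unit by the rabies polymerase.

The genome cassette is preceded by a CMV enhancer/promoter and a T7 promoter, so the full-length viral RNA can be transcribed either by host RNA polymerase II or by T7 polymerase. A hammerhead ribozyme fragment lies upstream of the genome, while an HDV ribozyme followed by a T7 terminator lies downstream. These self-cleaving elements trim the transcript to precise viral ends, which are needed for encapsidation and replication. The short HIV-1 LTR, SET1, lacI and lacZα annotations are fragmentary matches and appear to be backbone remnants rather than functional parts.

In bacteria the plasmid is maintained through a ColE1/pUC-type origin with ampicillin resistance, and an f1 origin is also present. The catalogue lists it as low copy and grown in a recombination-deficient strain.

Its stated purpose is production of RVdG-CVS-N2c vectors for cell-type-specific retrograde trans-synaptic labeling. Because the genome lacks G, the virus can spread to presynaptic partners only from starter cells that supply glycoprotein in trans, and infected neurons are marked by mCitrine fluorescence. The helper components required for rescue and any pseudotyping are not part of this record.
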