Features (pLannotate 1.2.2; 22 found; start..end, strand, type, name):
     71..1420    +  CDS            N: NCAP_RABVH - Experimental evidence at protein level: Swiss-Prot protein existence level 1. Encapsidates the genome in a ratio of one protein N per nine ribonucleotides, protecting it from nucleases. If expressed without protein P it binds non-specifically RNA and therefore can bind it's own mRNA. Interaction with protein P abolishes any non-specific RNA binding, and prevents phosphorylation. The soluble N-P complex encapsidates specifically the genomic RNA, with protein N protecting the genome like a pearl necklace. The encapsidated genomic RNA is termed the nucleocapsid (NC) and serves as tem
   1514..2404    +  CDS            P: PHOSP_RABVC - Experimental evidence at protein level: Swiss-Prot protein existence level 1. Non catalytic polymerase cofactor and regulatory protein that plays a role in viral transcription and replication. Stabilizes the RNA polymerase L to the N-RNA template and binds the soluble protein N, preventing it from encapsidating non-genomic RNA. Also inhibits host IFN-alpha and IFN-beta signaling by binding and retaining phosphorylated STAT1 in the cytoplasm or by inhibiting the DNA binding of STAT1 in the nucleus. Might be involved, through interaction with host dynein, in intracellular microtubu
   2496..3101    +  CDS            M: MATRX_RABVH - Experimental evidence at protein level: Swiss-Prot protein existence level 1. Plays a major role in assembly, budding and uncoating of virion after membrane fusion. Completely covers the ribonucleoprotein coil and keep it in condensed bullet-shaped form. Inhibits viral transcription and stimulates replication. Plays a major role in early induction of TRAIL-mediated apoptosis in infected neurons. From Rabies virus (strain HEP-Flury) (RABV).
   3325..4041    +  CDS            Citrine: Citrine is a basic (constitutively fluorescent) yellow fluorescent protein published in 2001, derived from Aequorea victoria. It has moderate acid sensitivity.
   4575..10955   +  CDS            L: L_RABVH - Experimental evidence at protein level: Swiss-Prot protein existence level 1. RNA-directed RNA polymerase that catalyzes the replication of viral genomic RNA. The template is composed of the viral RNA tightly encapsidated by the nucleoprotein (N). The replicase mode is dependent on intracellular N protein concentration. In this mode, the polymerase replicates the whole viral genome without recognizing transcriptional signals, and the replicated genome is not caped or polyadenylated. From Rabies virus (strain HEP-Flury) (RABV).
  11087..11179   +  ncRNA          HDV ribozyme: Accession: RF00094 - Hepatitis delta virus ribozyme
  11186..11235   +  CDS            SET1 (fragment): solubility-enhancement tag derived from T7 phage gene 10B
  11243..11290   +  terminator     T7 terminator: transcription terminator for bacteriophage T7 RNA polymerase
  11340..11362   -  protein_bind   lac operator (fragment): The lac repressor binds to the lac operator to inhibit transcription in E. coli. This inhibition can be relieved by adding lactose or isopropyl-β-D-thiogalactopyranoside (IPTG). lac repressor encoded by lacI
  11366..11396   -  promoter       lac promoter: promoter for the E. coli lac operon
  11411..11432   -  protein_bind   CAP binding site: CAP binding activates transcription in the presence of cAMP. E. coli catabolite activator protein
  11445..11537   -  CDS            lacI (fragment): lac repressor; lacI; The lac repressor binds to the lac operator to inhibit transcription in E. coli. This inhibition can be relieved by adding lactose or isopropyl-β-D-thiogalactopyranoside (IPTG).
  11720..12308   -  rep_origin     ori: high-copy-number ColE1/pMB1/pBR322/pUC origin of replication
  12479..13339   -  CDS            AmpR: β-lactamase; bla; confers resistance to ampicillin, carbenicillin, and related antibiotics
  13340..13444   -  promoter       AmpR promoter: bla
  13471..13829   +  rep_origin     f1 ori (sequence partly withheld): f1 bacteriophage origin of replication; arrow indicates direction of (+) strand synthesis
  13931..14086   -  CDS            lacZα (fragment): LacZα fragment of β-galactosidase; lacZ fragment
  14154..14457   +  enhancer       CMV enhancer: human cytomegalovirus immediate early enhancer
  14458..14661   +  promoter       CMV promoter: human cytomegalovirus (CMV) immediate early promoter
  14657..14690   +  LTR            5' LTR (truncated) (fragment): truncated 5' long terminal repeat (LTR) from HIV-1
  14706..14724   +  promoter       T7 promoter: promoter for bacteriophage T7 RNA polymerase
  14750..14775   +  misc_RNA       sTRSV HHRz (fragment): hammerhead ribozyme from the tobacco ringspot virus satellite RNA (Khvorova et al., 2003)
>Addgene plasmid #172384 | CVS-N2c-mCitrine | addgene full sequence | sequence record 343690 | Addgene NGS Result
ACGCTTAACAACAAAACCAGAGAAGAAAAAGACAGCGTCAATTGCAAAGCAAAAATGTAACACCCCTACA
ATGGATGCCGACAAGATTGTGTTCAAAGTCAATAATCAGGTGGTCTCTTTGAAGCCTGAGATTATCGTGG
ATCAATATGAGTACAAGTACCCTGCCATCAAGGATTTGAAAAAGCCTTGTATCACCCTAGGGAAAGCCCC
CGACTTGAACAAAGCATACAAATCAGTTTTATCAGGCATGAATGCCGCCAAACTTGATCCGGATGATGTA
TGCTCCTACTTGGCAGCAGCAATGCAGTTCTTTGAGGGGACATGTCCGGAAGACTGGACCAGCTATGGAA
TCCTGATTGCACGAAAAGGAGATAGGATCACCCCAAACTCTCTAGTGGAGATAAAGCGTACTGATGTAGA
AGGGAATTGGGCTCTGACAGGAGGCATGGAATTGACAAGGGACCCCACTGTCTCTGAACATGCATCTTTA
GTCGGTCTTCTCCTGAGTCTGTACAGGTTGAGCAAAATATCAGGACAGAACACTGGTAACTATAAGACAA
ACATTGCAGATAGGATAGAGCAGATTTTCGAGACAGCACCTTTTGTTAAGATCGTGGAACACCATACCCT
AATGACAACTCACAAGATGTGTGCTAATTGGAGTACTATACCGAACTTCAGATTTTTGGCCGGAACCTAC
GACATGTTTTTCTCACGGATTGAGCATCTATATTCGGCAATCAGAGTGGGCACAGTCGTCACCGCTTATG
AAGACTGCTCAGGACTGGTATCGTTTACAGGGTTCATAAAGCAGATCAATCTCACCGCAAGGGAAGCAAT
ACTATATTTCTTCCACAAGAACTTTGAGGAAGAGATAAGAAGAATGTTCGAGCCAGGGCAAGAGACAGCT
GTTCCTCACTCTTATTTCATCCACTTCCGTTCACTAGGCTTGAGTGGGAAGTCTCCTTATTCATCGAATG
CTGTCGGTCATGTGTTCAATCTCATTCACTTTGTTGGATGCTACATGGGTCAAGTCAGATCTCTAAATGC
GACGGTTATTGCTGCATGTGCCCCTCATGAGATGTCTGTTCTAGGGGGCTATTTGGGAGAGGAATTCTTC
GGAAAAGGGACATTTGAAAGAAGGTTCTTCAGAGACGAGAAAGAACTTCAAGAATATGAGGCGGCTGAAC
TAACAAAGTCCGACGTGGCACTGGCAGATGACGGAACCGTCAACTCTGATGACGAGGACTATTTCTCTGG
TGAAACCAGAAGTCCAGAAGCTGTCTATACTCGAATCATGATGAATGGAGGTCGACTGAAGAGATCTCAT
ATACGGAGATATGTCTCAGTCAGTTCCAATCATCAAGCCCGTCCAAACTCATTCGCCGAATTTTTAAACA
AGACGTATTCGAATGACTCATAAGGAGTTGATTGACAGGGTGCCAGAAATCTATAGATTGTATATATCCA
TCATGAAAAAAACTAACACTCCTCCTTTCAAACCATCCCAAATATGAGCAAGATCTTTGTTAATCCGAGT
GCAATCAGAGCCGGTCTGGCCGATCTTGAGATGGCCGAAGAGACTGTTGATCTGATCAACAGAAACATAG
AAGACAATCAGGCTCATCTCCAGGGAGAACCCATAGAAGTGGACAACCTCCCTGAGGACATGAAGCGACT
TCACCTGGACGATGAAAAATCGTCCAACCTTGGTGAGATGGTTAGGGTGGGAGAAGGCAAGTATCGAGAG
GACTTTCAGATGGATGAGGGAGAGGACCCCAACCTCCTGTTCCAATCGTACCTGGATAATGTTGGAGTCC
AAATAGTCAGACAAATGAGGTCAGGAGAGAGATTCCTCAAGATATGGTCACAGACCGTAGAGGAAATTGT
ATCCTATGTCACGGTCAACTTTCCTAACCCTCCAAGAAGGTCTTCGGAGGATAAATCAACCCAGACTACT
GGCAGAGAGCTCAAGAAGGAGACAACGTCTGCTTTCTCTCAGAGAGAAAGCCAACCTTCGAAAGCTAGGA
TGGTGGCTCAAGTTGCCCCTGGTCCTCCAGCCCTTGAATGGTCAGCCACCAATGAAGAAGATGATCTATC
AGTAGAGGCTGAGATCGCTCATCAGATTGCTGAAAGCTTTTCCAAGAAGTACAAGTTTCCCTCCCGATCT
TCAGGAATATTCTTGTATAATTTTGAGCAACTGAAGATGAACCTTGATGACATAGTTAAAGAGGCAAAAA
ATGTACCGGGCGTGACCCGTCTGGCCCATGATGGATCCAAAATCCCCCTGAGATGCGTACTGGGATGGGT
CGCTTTGGCTAATTCCAAAAAATTCCAATTACTAGTCGAGGCTGACAAGCTAAGCAAAATCATGCAAGAT
GATTTGAATCGCTATACATCCTGCTAACCGAGTTTTCGAACTCAGTCCCTCCAGATAATGAAAACTGAGA
TGTTATGGAGTAGACATGAAAAAAACAGGCAACACCACTGATAAAATGAACGTTCTACGCAAGATAGTGA
AAAAATGTAGGGATGAGGACACTCAAAAGCCCTCTCCTGTGTCAGCCCCTCCGTATGACGATGACCTGTG
GCTTCCACCTCCTGAATATGTCCCGCTGAAAGAACTCACAAGCAAGAAGAACATGAGGAACTTTTGTGTC
AACGGGGAGGTTAAAGCGTGTAGCCCAAATGGTTACTCATTCAGGATTTTGCGGCACATTCTGAGATCAT
TCAACGAGATATACTCTGGGAATCATAGGATGATTGGGTTAGTCAAAATTGTTGTTGGACTAGCTTTATC
AGGAGCTCCAGTACCTGAGGGCATGAACTGGGTATACAAATTGAGGAGAACCCTTATATTCCAGTGGGCT
GATTCCAGGGGCCCTCTTGAAGGGGAGGAGTTAGATTACTCTCAAGAGATCACTTGGGATGATGATACTG
AATTCGTCGGATTGCAAATAAGAGTGAGCGCAAGACAATGTCATATTCAAGGCAGGATCTGGTGTATCAA
CACGAACTCGAGGGCATGTCAACTATGGTCTGACATGTCTCTTCAGACACAAAGGTCTGAAGAGGACAAA
GACTCTTCTCTGCTTCTAGAATAATCAGATTATATCCTGCAAGTGTATCACTTGTTTACCTCTGGAGGAG
AGAGCATACAGGCTTGACTCCGATCCTTGGGAGCAATAGAACAAAAAAACACACGTTATGGTGCCGTTAA
ATCGCTGCATTTTATCAAAGTCAAGTTGATAACCTTTACATTTTGAGCCTCTTGGATGTGAAAAAAACTA
TTAACATCCCTCAAAAGACCCCGGGAAAGCCACCATGGTGAGCAAGGGCGAGGAGCTGTTCACCGGGGTG
GTGCCCATCCTGGTCGAGCTGGACGGCGACGTAAACGGCCACAAGTTCAGCGTGTCCGGCGAGGGCGAGG
GCGATGCCACCTACGGCAAGCTGACCCTGAAGTTCATCTGCACCACCGGCAAGCTGCCCGTGCCCTGGCC
CACCCTCGTGACCACCTTCGGCTACGGCCTGATGTGCTTCGCCCGCTACCCCGACCACATGAAGCAGCAC
GACTTCTTCAAGTCCGCCATGCCCGAAGGCTACGTCCAGGAGCGCACCATCTTCTTCAAGGACGACGGCA
ACTACAAGACCCGCGCCGAGGTGAAGTTCGAGGGCGACACCCTGGTGAACCGCATCGAGCTGAAGGGCAT
CGACTTCAAGGAGGACGGCAACATCCTGGGGCACAAGCTGGAGTACAACTACAACAGCCACAACGTCTAT
ATCATGGCCGACAAGCAGAAGAACGGCATCAAGGTGAACTTCAAGATCCGCCACAACATCGAGGACGGCA
GCGTGCAGCTCGCCGACCACTACCAGCAGAACACCCCCATCGGCGACGGCCCCGTGCTGCTGCCCGACAA
CCACTACCTGAGCTACCAGTCCGCCCTGAGCAAAGACCCCAACGAGAAGCGCGATCACATGGTCCTGCTG
GAGTTCGTGACCGCCGCCGGGATCACTCTCGGCATGGACGAGCTGTACAAGTAAGCTAGCGGCGCCTAGC
CGGTCATCCTTTTGACGATTCCAGTCCCGAGGATAACCTCCTCTCGGGATTGGGGGGAATCTTTGGATCC
AGTAGTCCTCCTTGAACTCCGTCCAACAGGGCAGATTCAAGAGTCATAAGACTTTCATTAATCATTTCAG
TTGATCAGACATGGTCGTGTAGATTCTCTTAATACGGGAGATCTTCTAGCAGTTTCAGTGACCAACGGTG
CTTTCATTCTCCAGGAACTGATACCAAAGGTTGTGGACAGGCCAAGGGGTACTTCGGATGACTCTGTGCT
TGGGCACAGAAAGAGGTCGTAGTGTGCCCCCCGATAGCGGACTCGACATGAATCAACTAAGAAAGGCAAT
CTGCCTCCCATGATGGACATAAGCAATAGTTCACAACCATCTTGCATCTCAGTGAAGTGTACATAACTAT
TGAGGGCTGGGTCATCTAAGCATTTCAGTCGAGAAAAAAACTGTAGACCAAAAGAACAACTAGCAACACT
TCTCATCCAGAGACCCATATCAAGATGCTAGATCCGGGAGAGGTTTATGATGACCCTATTGATCCAATTG
AGTCAGAGGCTGAACCCAGAGGAACCCCCACTGTCCCCAACATCTTGAGGAACTCCGACTACAATCTCAA
TTCTCCTTTGATAGAGGATCCTGCCAAACTAATGTTAGAATGGTTGAAGACAGGGAACAGACCTTATCGG
ATGACTTTGACAGACAATTGCTCCAGGTCTTACAAAGTTTTGAAAGATTATTTCAAGAAAGTAGATTTGG
GTTCTCTCAAAGTGGGCGGAACTGCTGCACAGTCAATGGTTTCTCTCTGGTTGTGTGGTGCCCACTCTGA
ATCAAACAGGAGCCGGAGATGTATAACCGACTTGGCCCATTTCTATTCCAAGTCATCCCCCATAGAGAAG
CTATTGAATTGTACGCTAGGAAACAGAGGCCTGAGAATCCCACCAGAGGGGGTGTTAAATTGCCTCGAGA
GGGTCAATTATGACAAGGCATTTGGGAGGTATCTGGCCAACACGTATTCCTCTTACTTGTTTTTCCATGT
AATCACCTTATACATGAATGCCTTAGACTGGGAAGAGGAAAAGACCATCCTGGCATTATGGAAAGATATA
ACCTCAGTGGATACCGAGAAGGACTTGGTCAAATTCAAAGATCAAATATGGGGACTGTTGATTGTGACAA
AGGACTTTGTTTACTCTCAGAGTTCAAACTGTCTTTTTGACAGAAACTACACACTGATGCTAAAGGATCT
TTTCTTGTCTCGATTCAACTCCTTAATGATTCTGCTTTCTCCCCCTGAGCCCCGATACTCAGATGACTTA
ATATCTCAGCTGTGCCAGCTATACATCGCTGGGGATCAAGTCTTGTCCATGTGTGGGAACTCCGGCTATG
AAGTCATCAAAATATTGGAGCCATATGTCGTGAACAGTTTGGTCCAGAGGGCAGAGAAGTTTAGGCCTCT
CATCCACCCCTTGGGAGACTTTCCTATGTTCATAAAAGACAAGGTGAATCAACTTGAAGGGACTTTTGGT
CCCAGTGCAAAGAGGTTTTTTAGGGTTTTAGATCAATTCGACAACATACATGACTTAGTATTTGTGTATG
GCTGTTACAGACATTGGGGGCACCCCTATATAGATTATCGGAAGGGTCTGTCGAAACTATATGATCAAGT
TCACATTAAGAAAGTAATAGATAAGTCCTACCAGGAGTGTTTAGCAAGTGACTTGGCCAGAAGGATCCTC
AGATGGGGATTTGACAAGTACTCCAAATGGTATCTAGATTCGAGATTCCTTGCCCGAGACCACCCCTTGA
CTCCTTATGTCAAGACCCAAACATGGCCACCCAAACATATAGTAGACTTGGTGGGGGACACATGGCATAA
GCTCCCGATCACGCAGATCTTTGAAATTCCTGAATCAATGGACCCGTCAGAGATACTGGATGACAAATCA
CATTCTTTCACCAGAACAAGGTTAGCTTCTTGGCTGTCAGAGAACCGAGGGGGGCCTGTTCCTAGCGAGA
AGGTCATTATCACGGCCCTGTCTAAGCCACCTGTCAATCCCCGAGAGTTTTTGAAATCTATAGACCTCGG
AGGATTGCCAGATGAGGATTTGATAATTGGCCTCAAACCAAAGGAACGGGAGTTGAAGATCGAGGGCCGA
TTCTTTGCTCTAATGTCATGGAATCTAAGATTATATTTTGTCATCACCGAAAAGCTCTTGGCCAACTACA
TTTTGCCACTTTTTGACGCACTGACTATGACAGACAACCTGAACAAGGTGTTCAAAAAGTTGATCGACAG
GGTCACCGGGCAAGGGCTTTTGGACTATTCTAGGGTCACATACGCATTTCACCTGGACTATGAGAAATGG
AACAATCATCAAAGATTGGAGTCAACAGAGGATGTATTCTCTGTCCTAGATCAGGTGTTTGGATTGAAGA
GGGTGTTTTCTAGAACACACGAGTTTTTTCAGAAGTCCTGGATCTATTATTCAGACAGATCAGACCTCAT
TGGGTTATGGGAGGACCAAATATATTGCTTGGATATGTCTAACGGCCCAACCTGCTGGAATGGCCAAGAT
GGCGGGCTAGAGGGCTTGCGGCAGAAGGGCTGGAGTCTAGTCAGTTTATTAATGATAGATAGAGAATCTC
AAACCAGGAACACAAGAACCAAGATACTAGCTCAAGGAGACAACCAGGTTCTGTGTCCTACATACATGTT
GTCACCGGGATTGTCTCAAGAGGGGCTTCTCTATGAGTTAGAGAGCATATCAAGGAATGCACTCTCAATA
TACCGAGCTATCGAGGAAGGAGCATCTAAGCTGGGGCTGATCATCAAGAAGGAAGAGACCATGTGTAGTT
ATGACTTTCTCATATATGGGAAGACCCCCTTATTTCGAGGCAACATATTGGTGCCTGAATCCAAAAGATG
GGCCCGAGTCTCTTGCATCTCTAACGACCAAATAGTCAACCTCGCCAATATAATGTCGACAGTATCCACC
AATGCGCTGACAGTGGCACAACACTCTCAATCTCTGATCAAACCTATGAGGGATTTTCTGCTCATGTCAG
TACAGGCAGTTTTCCACTACCTGTTGTTTAGCCCAATCCTAAAAGGCAGAGTTTATAAGATTCTGAGTGC
TGAAGGGGAGAGCTTTCTCCTAGCCATGTCGCGGATAATCTACCTAGATCCTTCTTTGGGAGGGGTGTCT
GGAATGTCTCTCGGGAGGTTCCATATACGTCAGTTCTCAGACCCTGTCTCTGAAGGGTTGTCATTCTGGA
GAGAGATCTGGTTAGGCTCTCATGAGTCCTGGATTCACGCGTTGTGTCAGGAGGCCGGGAACCCCGATCT
TGGAGAGAGAACACTCGAGAGCTTCACTCGCCTTTTAGAAGATCCTACTACCTTAAATATCAAAGGAGGG
GCCAGCCCTACCATTCTACTCAAGGATGCTATCAGAAAGGCTCTGTACGACGAGGTGGACAAGGTGGAAA
ATTCAGAGTTTCGAGAGGCAATCCTGCTGTCCAAGACCCATAGAGATAACTTTATACTCTTTTTAAAATC
TGTTGAGCCTCTGTTCCCTCGATTTCTCAGTGAGCTCTTCAGTTCGTCTTTCTTGGGAATACCGGAGTCA
ATCATTGGACTGATACAAAACTCCCGGACAATAAGAAGGCAGTTTAGAAAGAGTCTCTCAAGAACTTTAG
AAGAGTCCTTCTACAACTCAGAGATCCACGGGATTAATCGGATAACCCAGACACCTCAAAGGGTCGGAAG
GGTGTGGCCTTGCTCTTCAGAGAGGGCAGATCTACTTAGGGAGATCTCTTGGGGGAGGAAAGTGGTAGGC
ACGACAGTTCCTCACCCTTCCGAGATGTTGGAGTTGTTTCCCAAATCCTCCATTTCCTGCACTTGTGGAG
CAACAGGGGGAGGCAATCCTAGAGTCTCTGTATCAGTACTCCCGTCCTTCGATCAGTCATTTTTCTCACG
GGGCCCCCTAAAGGGATACTTGGGCTCGTCCACCTCCATGTCAACCCAGCTATTCCATGCATGGGAAAAA
GTCACTAATGTTCATGTGGTGAAAAGGGCTCTATCGTTAAAAGAATCTATAAACTGGTTCATCAATAGGA
ATTCCAATTTGGCTCAAACTCTAATTGGAAACATCATGTCTCTGACAGGCCCTGATTTCCCTCTAGAAGA
GGCCCCTGTTTTCAAACGGACAGGGTCAGCCTTGCATAGGTTCAAGTCTGCCAGATACAGCGAAGGAGGG
TATTCTTCTGTTTGCCCTAACCTTCTCTCCCATATCTCTGTTAGTACAGACACTATGTCTGATTTGACCC
AAAACGGGAAGAACTATGATTTCATGTTTCAGCCATTGATGCTTTATGCGCAAACATGGACATCGGAACT
GGTACAGAGGGATACAAGACTTAGAGACTCCACGTTTCACTGGCACCTTCGGTGCAACAGATGTGTGAGG
CCCATTGATGATATAACACTGGAAACTTCTCAGATCTTCGAGTTCCCGGATGTGTCAAAAAGGATATCCA
GGATGGTTTCTGGAGCTGTCCCTCAATTTCAGAAGCTTCCTGATATCCGTCTAAGACCAGGTGATTTTGA
ATCCCTAAGTGGTAGAGAAAAGTCTCGCCATATAGGGTCAGCTCAGGGGCTCTTATACTCAATCTTAGTA
GCAATTCACGACTCAGGATACAATGATGGGACCATCTTCCCTGTCAACATATACGGCAAAGTTTCCCCCA
GAGACTATTTGAGAGGGCTTGCAAGAGGGATCTTGATAGGGTCCTCGATTTGCTTCTTGACACGAATGAC
AAATATTAACATTAACAGACCTCTTGAATTGATCTCAGGGGTAATTTCCTATATTCTCCTGAGGCTGGAT
AATCATCCCTCTCTGTATATAATGCTTAGAGAACCGTCTCTTAGAGGAGAAATATTCTCTATCCCTCAGA
AAATCCCCGCCGCTTACCCAACCACTATGAGAGAAGGCAACAGATCGATTTTGTGTTACCTCCAACACGT
GCTACGCTATGAGCGAGAGGCAATCACGGCGTCCCCGGAGAATGACTGGCTGTGGATCTTCTCAGACTTC
AGAAGTGTGAAAATGACGTACTTGACCCTCATTACCTACCAGTCTCACCTCCTACTCCAGAGGGTTGAGA
GAAACTTGTCTAAGAGTATGAGAGCTACTCTGCGACAAATGAGTTCCTTAATGAGGCAAGTGCTGGGTGG
GCACGGAGAAGATACCTTGGAGTCAGACGATGACATTCAACGATTACTAAAAGACTCTTTGCGAAAGACA
AGGTGGGTGGATCAAGAGGTGCGCCATGCAGCTAGAACCATGAATGGAGATTACAGCCCCGACAAGAAAG
TATCCCACAAGGCAGGATGTTCAGAATGGGTCTGCTCTGCTCAACAGATTGCCGTCTCCACCTCAGCCAA
CCCGGCCCCTGTCTCAGAGCTTGACATTAGGGCCCTCTCTAAGAGGTTTCAAAACCCCTTGATCTCGGGC
CTGAGAGTGGTTCAGTGGGCAACCGGTGCCCATTATAAGCTTAAGCCTATTCTAGATGATCTAAATGTTT
TCCCATCTCTCTGTCTTGTAATTGGAGACGGGTCAGGGGGAATATCAAGGGCAGTTCTCAACATGTTTCC
AGATTCTAAGCTTGTGTTCAACAGCCTATTGGAGGTGAATGATCTGATGGCTTCCGGAACACATCCACTG
CCTCCTTCAGCAATCATGAGTGGAGGAGATGACATCATCTCCAGAGTGATAGACTTTGACTCAATATGGG
AGAAACCGTCCGACCTGAGGAACTCGGCCACCTGGAGATACTTCCAGTCGGTTCAAAAACAGGTCAACAT
GTCGTATGACCTCATTATTTGTGATGCAGAAGTTACTGATATTGCATCTATCAACCGGATAACTCTGTTG
ATGTCTGATTTCGCATTGTCTATAGATGGACCACTTTATCTGGTCTTCAAAACTTACGGGACTATGCTAG
TAAACCCGGACTATAAAGCTATTCAACATCTGTCAAGAGCGTTCCCTTCGGTCACAGGGTTTGTAACCCA
AGTAACTTCATCCTTTTCTTCTGAGCTATACCTCCGGTTCTCTAAACGAGGAAAGTTTTTCAGGGACGCC
GAGTACTTGACCTCTTCCACCCTTCGAGAGATGAGCCTTGTGTTGTTCAATTGCAGCAGCCCCAAAAGTG
AGATGCAGAGAGCTCGTTCCTTAAACTATCAAGACCTGGTAAGGGGATTTCCTGAAGAGATCATATCAAA
TCCTTACAACGAAATGATCATAACTCTGATTGACAATGATGTAGAGTCCTTCCTAGTCCACAAGATGGTG
GATGATCTTGAGCTACAGAGGGGAACTCTGTCTAAAGTGGCTATCATTATATCCATCATGATCGTTTTTT
CCAATAGAGTCTTCAACATTTCCAAACCTTTGACTGACCCCTTGTTCTACCCCCCATCTGATCCTAAAAT
CCTGAGGCACTTCAACATATGTTGCAGTACTATGATGTATCTATCTACCGCTTTAGGCGACGTCCCTAAC
TTCGCAAGACTTCATGACCTGTATAACAGACCTATAACTTGTTACTTCAGAAAACAAGTTATTCGAGGGA
ATATTTATCTATCTTGGAGTTGGTCCGATGATACCCCAGTGTTCAAGAGAGTAGCCTGTAATTCTAGCTT
GAGTCTGTCATCTCACTGGATCAGGTTGATCTACAAGATAGTGAAGACTACCAGACTCATTGGCAGCATA
AAAGACCTATCAGGAGAGGTAGAACGACATCTTCATGGGTATAACAGATGGATCACCCTCGAGGATATCC
GATCTAGATCATCCCTACTAGATTACAGTTGTTTGTAAGCCGGATATTACCGAAAGCCTGTGCATGCTAA
AATTCTTGTATGATGCATCTTGAAAAAAACAAGATCTTGAATCCGGACCTCTGGTTGTTTGATTGTTTTT
TCCATCTTTATTGTTTTTTTGTTAAGCGTGGGTCGGCATGGCATCTCCACCTCCTCGCGGTCCGACCTGG
GCATCCGAAGGAGGACGCACGTCCACTCGGATGGCTAAGGGAGGGCGGGGATCCGGCTGCTAACAAAGCC
CGAAAGGAAGCTGAGTTGGCTGCTGCCACCGCTGAGCAATAACTAGCATAACCCCTTGGGGCCTCTAAAC
GGGTCTTGAGGGGTTTTTTGCTGAAAGTCGCGCTTGGCGTAATCATGGTCATAGCTGTTTCCTGTGTGAA
ATTGTTATCCGCTCACAATTCCACACAACATACGAGCCGGAAGCATAAAGTGTAAAGCCTGGGGTGCCTA
ATGAGTGAGCTAACTCACATTAATTGCGTTGCGCTCACTGCCCGCTTTCCAGTCGGGAAACCTGTCGTGC
CAGCTGCATTAATGAATCGGCCAACGCGCGGGGAGAGGCGGTTTGCGTATTGGGCGCTCTTCCGCTTCCT
CGCTCACTGACTCGCTGCGCTCGGTCGTTCGGCTGCGGCGAGCGGTATCAGCTCACTCAAAGGCGGTAAT
ACGGTTATCCACAGAATCAGGGGATAACGCAGGAAAGAACATGTGAGCAAAAGGCCAGCAAAAGGCCAGG
AACCGTAAAAAGGCCGCGTTGCTGGCGTTTTTCCATAGGCTCCGCCCCCCTGACGAGCATCACAAAAATC
GACGCTCAAGTCAGAGGTGGCGAAACCCGACAGGACTATAAAGATACCAGGCGTTTCCCCCTGGAAGCTC
CCTCGTGCGCTCTCCTGTTCCGACCCTGCCGCTTACCGGATACCTGTCCGCCTTTCTCCCTTCGGGAAGC
GTGGCGCTTTCTCATAGCTCACGCTGTAGGTATCTCAGTTCGGTGTAGGTCGTTCGCTCCAAGCTGGGCT
GTGTGCACGAACCCCCCGTTCAGCCCGACCGCTGCGCCTTATCCGGTAACTATCGTCTTGAGTCCAACCC
GGTAAGACACGACTTATCGCCACTGGCAGCAGCCACTGGTAACAGGATTAGCAGAGCGAGGTATGTAGGC
GGTGCTACAGAGTTCTTGAAGTGGTGGCCTAACTACGGCTACACTAGAAGAACAGTATTTGGTATCTGCG
CTCTGCTGAAGCCAGTTACCTTCGGAAAAAGAGTTGGTAGCTCTTGATCCGGCAAACAAACCACCGCTGG
TAGCGGTGGTTTTTTTGTTTGCAAGCAGCAGATTACGCGCAGAAAAAAAGGATCTCAAGAAGATCCTTTG
ATCTTTTCTACGGGGTCTGACGCTCAGTGGAACGAAAACTCACGTTAAGGGATTTTGGTCATGAGATTAT
CAAAAAGGATCTTCACCTAGATCCTTTTAAATTAAAAATGAAGTTTTAAATCAATCTAAAGTATATATGA
GTAAACTTGGTCTGACAGTTACCAATGCTTAATCAGTGAGGCACCTATCTCAGCGATCTGTCTATTTCGT
TCATCCATAGTTGCCTGACTCCCCGTCGTGTAGATAACTACGATACGGGAGGGCTTACCATCTGGCCCCA
GTGCTGCAATGATACCGCGAGACCCACCCTTGGAGGCTCCAGATTTATCAGCAATAAACCAGCCAGCCGG
AAGGGCCGAGCGCAGAAGTGGTCCTGCAACTTTATCCGCCTCCATCCAGTCTATTAATTGTTGCCGGGAA
GCTAGAGTAAGTAGTTCGCCAGTTAATAGTTTGCGCAACGTTGTTGCCATTGCTACAGGCATCGTGGTGT
CACGCTCGTCGTTTGGTATGGCTTCATTCAGCTCCGGTTCCCAACGATCAAGGCGAGTTACATGATCCCC
CATGTTGTGCAAAAAAGCGGTTAGCTCCTTCGGTCCTCCGATCGTTGTCAGAAGTAAGTTGGCCGCAGTG
TTATCACTCATGGTTATGGCAGCACTGCATAATTCTCTTACTGTCATGCCATCCGTAAGATGCTTTTCTG
TGACTGGTGAGTACTCAACCAAGTCATTCTGAGAATAGTGTATGCGGCGACCGAGTTGCTCTTGCCCGGC
GTCAATACGGGATAATACCGCGCCACATAGCAGAACTTTAAAAGTGCTCATCATTGGAAAACGTTCTTCG
GGGCGAAAACTCTCAAGGATCTTACCGCTGTTGAGATCCAGTTCGATGTAACCCACTCGTGCACCCAACT
GATCTTCAGCATCTTTTACTTTCACCAGCGTTTCTGGGTGAGCAAAAACAGGAAGGCAAAATGCCGCAAA
AAAGGGAATAAGGGCGACACGGAAATGTTGAATACTCATACTCTTCCTTTTTCAATATTATTGAAGCATT
TATCAGGGTTATTGTCTCATGAGCGGATACATATTTGAATGTATTTAGAAAAATAAACAAATAGGGGTTC
CGCGCACATTTCCCCGAAAAGTGCCACCTG
[124 nt withheld, positions 13471-13594]
C
[91 nt withheld, positions 13596-13686]
A
[49 nt withheld, positions 13688-13736]
CCTTTGACGTTGGAGTCCACGTTCTTT
[37 nt withheld, positions 13764-13800]
ACCCTATCTCGGTCTATTCTTTTGATTTATAAGGGATTTTGCCGATTTCGGCCTATTGGTTAAAAAAATG
AGCTGATTTAACAAAAATTTAACGCGAATTTTAACAAAATATTAACGCTTACAATTTCCATTCGCCATTC
AGGCTGCGCAACTGTTGGGAAGGGCGATCGGTGCGGGCCTCTTCGCTATTACGCCAGCTGGCGAAAGGGG
GATGTGCTGCAAGGCGATTAAGTTGGGTAACGCCAGGGTTTTCCCAGTCACGACGTTGTAAAACGACGGC
CAGTGAGCGCGCCTAGTTATTAATAGTAATCAATTACGGGGTCATTAGTTCATAGCCCATATATGGAGTT
CCGCGTTACATAACTTACGGTAAATGGCCCGCCTGGCTGACCGCCCAACGACCCCCGCCCATTGACGTCA
ATAATGACGTATGTTCCCATAGTAACGCCAATAGGGACTTTCCATTGACGTCAATGGGTGGAGTATTTAC
GGTAAACTGCCCACTTGGCAGTACATCAAGTGTATCATATGCCAAGTACGCCCCCTATTGACGTCAATGA
CGGTAAATGGCCCGCCTGGCATTATGCCCAGTACATGACCTTATGGGACTTTCCTACTTGGCAGTACATC
TACGTATTAGTCATCGCTATTACCATGGTGATGCGGTTTTGGCAGTACATCAATGGGCGTGGATAGCGGT
TTGACTCACGGGGATTTCCAAGTCTCCACCCCATTGACGTCAATGGGAGTTTGTTTTGGCACCAAAATCA
ACGGGACTTTCCAAAATGTCGTAACAACTCCGCCCCATTGACGCAAATGGGCGGTAGGCGTGTACGGTGG
GAGGTCTATATAAGCAGAGCTCTCTGGCTAACTAGAGAACCCACTGCTTACTGGCTTATCGAAATTAATA
CGACTCACTATAGGGAGACCCAAGCTGGCTAGATTAAGCGTCTGATGAGTCCGTGAGGACGAAACCCGGC
GTACCGGGTC
